>Addgene plasmid #229663 | pOPTH OROV N | addgene full sequence | sequence record 461169 | Addgene NGS Result
TGAAGACGAAAGGGCCTCGTGATACGCCTATTTTTATAGGTTAATGTCATGATAATAATGGTTTCTTAGA
CGTCAGGTGGCACTTTTCGGGGAAATGTGCGCGGAACCCCTATTTGTTTATTTTTCTAAATACATTCAAA
TATGTATCCGCTCATGAGACAATAACCCTGATAAATGCTTCAATAATATTGAAAAAGGAAGAGTATGAGT
ATTCAACATTTCCGTGTCGCCCTTATTCCCTTTTTTGCGGCATTTTGCCTTCCTGTTTTTGCTCACCCAG
AAACGCTGGTGAAAGTAAAAGATGCTGAAGATCAGTTGGGTGCACGAGTGGGTTACATCGAACTGGATCT
CAACAGCGGTAAGATCCTTGAGAGTTTTCGCCCCGAAGAACGTTTTCCAATGATGAGCACTTTTAAAGTT
CTGCTATGTGGCGCGGTATTATCCCGTGTTGACGCCGGGCAAGAGCAACTCGGTCGCCGCATACACTATT
CTCAGAATGACTTGGTTGAGTACTCACCAGTCACAGAAAAGCATCTTACGGATGGCATGACAGTAAGAGA
ATTATGCAGTGCTGCCATAACCATGAGTGATAACACTGCGGCCAACTTACTTCTGACAACGATCGGAGGA
CCGAAGGAGCTAACCGCTTTTTTGCACAACATGGGGGATCATGTAACTCGCCTTGATCGTTGGGAACCGG
AGCTGAATGAAGCCATACCAAACGACGAGCGTGACACCACGATGCCTGCAGCAATGGCAACAACGTTGCG
CAAACTATTAACTGGCGAACTACTTACTCTAGCTTCCCGGCAACAATTAATAGACTGGATGGAGGCGGAT
AAAGTTGCAGGACCACTTCTGCGCTCGGCCCTTCCGGCTGGCTGGTTTATTGCTGATAAATCTGGAGCCG
GTGAGCGTGGGTCTCGCGGTATCATTGCAGCACTGGGGCCAGATGGTAAGCCCTCCCGTATCGTAGTTAT
CTACACGACGGGGAGTCAGGCAACTATGGATGAACGAAATAGACAGATCGCTGAGATAGGTGCCTCACTG
ATTAAGCATTGGTAACTGTCAGACCAAGTTTACTCATATATACTTTAGATTGATTTAAAACTTCATTTTT
AATTTAAAAGGATCTAGGTGAAGATCCTTTTTGATAATCTCATGACCAAAATCCCTTAACGTGAGTTTTC
GTTCCACTGAGCGTCAGACCCCGTAGAAAAGATCAAAGGATCTTCTTGAGATCCTTTTTTTCTGCGCGTA
ATCTGCTGCTTGCAAACAAAAAAACCACCGCTACCAGCGGTGGTTTGTTTGCCGGATCAAGAGCTACCAA
CTCTTTTTCCGAAGGTAACTGGCTTCAGCAGAGCGCAGATACCAAATACTGTCCTTCTAGTGTAGCCGTA
GTTAGGCCACCACTTCAAGAACTCTGTAGCACCGCCTACATACCTCGCTCTGCTAATCCTGTTACCAGTG
GCTGCTGCCAGTGGCGATAAGTCGTGTCTTACCGGGTTGGACTCAAGACGATAGTTACCGGATAAGGCGC
AGCGGTCGGGCTGAACGGGGGGTTCGTGCACACAGCCCAGCTTGGAGCGAACGACCTACACCGAACTGAG
ATACCTACAGCGTGAGCTATGAGAAAGCGCCACGCTTCCCGAAGGGAGAAAGGCGGACAGGTATCCGGTA
AGCGGCAGGGTCGGAACAGGAGAGCGCACGAGGGAGCTTCCAGGGGGAAACGCCTGGTATCTTTATAGTC
CTGTCGGGTTTCGCCACCTCTGACTTGAGCGTCGATTTTTGTGATGCTCGTCAGGGGGGCGGAGCCTATG
GAAAAACGCCAGCAACGCGGCCTTTTTACGGTTCCTGGCCTTTTGCTGGCCTTTTGCTCACATGTTCTTT
CCTGCGTTATCCCCTGATTCTGTGGATAACCGTATTACCGCCTTTGAGTGAGCTGATACCGCTCGCCGCA
GCCGAACGACCGAGCGCAGCGAGTCAGTGAGCGAGGAAGCGGAAGAGCGCCTGATGCGGTATTTTCTCCT
TACGCATCTGTGCGGTATTTCACACCGCAATGGTGCACTCTCAGTACAATCTGCTCTGATGCCGCATAGT
TAAGCCAGTATACACTCCGCTATCGCTACGTGACTGGGTCATGGCTGCGCCCCGACACCCGCCAACACCC
GCTGACGCGCCCTGACGGGCTTGTCTGCTCCCGGCATCCGCTTACAGACAAGCTGTGACCGTCTCCGGGA
GCTGCATGTGTCAGAGGTTTTCACCGTCATCACCGAAACGCGCGAGGCAGGATCTCGATCCCGCGAAATT
AATACGACTCACTATAGGGAGACCACAACGGTTTCCCTCTAGTGCCGGCTCCGGAGAGCTCCAATTGGAA
TTCGCTAGCTCTAGAAATAATTTTGTTTAACTTTAAGAAGGAGATATAAATATGGCTCATCATCACCATC
ACCATATGAGCGAGTTCATCTTCAACGACGTGCCCCAGCGGACCACCAGCACCTTTGATCCTGAAGCCGC
CTACGTGGCCTTCGAGGCCAGATATGGACAGGTGCTGAATGCCGGCGTTGTGCGGGTGTTCTTCCTGAAC
CAGAAAAAGGCCAAGGACGTGCTGAGAAAGACCAGCAGACCCATGGTGGACCTGACCTTTGGCGGAGTGC
AGTTCGCCATGGTCAACAATCACTTCCCTCAGTTCCAGAGCAACCCCGTGCCTGACAATGGCCTGACACT
GCACAGACTGAGCGGCTACCTTGCCAGATGGGCCTTCACACAGATGCGGAGCCCTATCAAGCAGGCCGAG
TTTAGAGCCACCGTGGTGGTGCCTCTGGCCGAAGTGAAAGGCTGCACCTGGAATGATGGCGACGCCATGT
ATCTGGGCTTTGCCGCTGGCGCCGAGATGTTCCTGCAGACCTTCACCTTCTTTCCACTGGTCATCGAGAT
GCACCGGGTGCTGAAGGACGGCATGGACGTGAACTTTATGAAGAAGGTGCTGCGGCAGCGCTACGGCCAG
AAAACAGCTGAGCAGTGGATGCGGGAAGAGATCGTGGCCGTTAGAGCCGCCTTTGAGGCTGTGGGAACAC
TGGCCTGGGCCAGAACAGGCTTTAGCCCTGCCGCCAGAGACTTCCTGAGACAGTTCGGCATCGACATCTG
AGGATCCAGATCTAAGCTTGGTACCACGCGTGCGCGCTGATCCGGCTGCTAACAAAGCCCGAAAGGAAGC
TGAGTTGGCTGCTGCCACCGCTGAGCAATAACTAGCATAACCCCTTGGGGCCTCTAAACGGGTCTTGAGG
GGTTTTTTGCTGAAAGGAGGAACTATAGCCGGATAATTCT
Features (pLannotate 1.2.2; 10 found; start..end, strand, type, name):
    100..204     +  promoter       AmpR promoter: bla
    205..1065    +  CDS            AmpR: β-lactamase; bla; confers resistance to ampicillin, carbenicillin, and related antibiotics
   1236..1824    +  rep_origin     ori: high-copy-number ColE1/pMB1/pBR322/pUC origin of replication
   2010..2149    -  misc_feature   bom: basis of mobility region from pBR322
   2251..2290    -  CDS            rop (fragment): Rop protein, which maintains plasmids at low copy number; rop
   2310..2328    +  promoter       T7 promoter: promoter for bacteriophage T7 RNA polymerase
   2402..2424    +  RBS            RBS: efficient ribosome binding site from bacteriophage T7 gene 10 (Olins and Rangwala, 1989)
   2459..3148    +  CDS            N: NCAP_SBVBH - Experimental evidence at protein level: Swiss-Prot protein existence level 1. Encapsidates the genome, protecting it from nucleases. The encapsidated genomic RNA is termed the nucleocapsid (NC) (By similarity). From Bovine Schmallenberg virus (isolate Bovine/BH80/Germany/2011) (SBV).
   3195..3244    +  CDS            SET1 (fragment): solubility-enhancement tag derived from T7 phage gene 10B
   3252..3299    +  terminator     T7 terminator: transcription terminator for bacteriophage T7 RNA polymerase
