[The description below was written by a language model from this plasmid's Addgene catalogue record and pLannotate feature annotations shown in this document.]
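Description:
pOPTH OROV N is a small (about 3.3 kb) bacterial expression plasmid built on the pOPTH backbone for producing recombinant Oropouche virus nucleoprotein in Escherichia coli. It carries a ColE1/pBR322-family origin of replication together with the bom mobility region and only a short fragment of the rop gene. The catalogue lists it as low copy, although the annotation software labels the origin generically as high copy. Selection is by ampicillin through the β-lactamase gene driven by its native bla promoter.

The payload is a synthetic, roughly 720 bp open reading frame encoding the nucleoprotein (N) of Oropouche virus strain BeAn 19991, cloned between NdeI and BamHI sites that remain intact. Expression is driven by a bacteriophage T7 promoter followed by the efficient T7 gene 10 ribosome binding site, and transcription ends at a T7 terminator, so production requires a host strain that supplies T7 RNA polymerase. The protein carries an N-terminal His6 tag, which allows purification by immobilised metal affinity chromatography. The tag is not annotated separately in the feature table.

The automated annotation labels the coding sequence by homology to the Schmallenberg virus nucleoprotein, a related orthobunyavirus; this reflects a database match, not the actual insert. The short "SET1" fragment just before the terminator is likewise best read as residual T7 gene 10-derived vector sequence rather than a functional fusion tag. In the virus, N encapsidates the genomic RNA. According to the associated publication title, the purified protein belongs to a set of protein-based tools for detecting and characterising Oropouche virus infection.
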