Addgene plasmid #229663: pOPTH OROV N
Purpose: Express Oropouche virus BeAn 19991 nucleoprotein with N-terminal His6 tag
Depositing lab: Stephen Graham. Depositing organization: University of Cambridge. Publication: Protein-based tools for the detection and characterisation of Oropouche virus infection. Merchant MK, de Paula Souza J, Abdelkarim S, Chakraborty S, Nasser Neto TA, Gutierrez Manchay KI, de Melo Jorge DM, do Nascimento VA, Sun Y, Caroe ER, Eyssen LEA, Rudd JS, Ribeiro Piauilino IC, Damasceno Pinto S, Pereira da Silva MH, Rocha do Nascimento F, Naveca FG, Proenca-Modena JL, da Silva LLP, Pinto de Figueiredo RM, Owens RJ, Arruda E, Graham SC. EMBO Mol Med. 2025 Aug 11. doi: 10.1038/s44321-025-00291-7. PubMed 40790101.
Backbone
  Vector backbone: pOPTH
  Vector type: Bacterial Expression
Growth in bacteria
  Bacterial resistance: Ampicillin, 100 μg/mL
  Growth temperature: 37°C
  Growth strain: DH5alpha
  Copy number: Low Copy
Gene/Insert
  Gene/Insert name: Nucleoprotein (alt names: N; OROV N)
  Species: Synthetic; Oropouche virus (BeAn 19991)
  Insert size (bp): 720
  GenBank ID: AJE24680.1
  Promoter: T7
  Tag / fusion protein: 6xHis (N terminal on insert)
  Cloning method: Restriction Enzyme; 5′ cloning site NdeI (not destroyed); 3′ cloning site BamHI (not destroyed)
  Sequencing primers: 5′ T7
Terms and licenses: Academic/Nonprofit Terms; Industry Terms: Not Available to Industry
How to cite: pOPTH OROV N was a gift from Stephen Graham (Addgene plasmid # 229663 ; http://n2t.net/addgene:229663 ; RRID:Addgene_229663)
